>Addgene plasmid #244645 | CL20_mEGFP_FOidr_093 | addgene full sequence | sequence record 490775 | Addgene NGS Result
AAAAAAAAAAATACAAAGAGAAAGACAAGCACAAACAGAAGCATAAAAAGCAGCCCGAGCCTTCCCCGGC
GCTGGTTCCATCCCTGACGGTTACTACAGAAAAAACGTACACCAGCACTTCCAATAACTCAATTAGCGGT
TCCCTTAAGCGCTTGGAGGACACCACGGCTCGTTTTACCAATGCTAACTTTCAGGAAGTGTCCGCCCACA
CCAGTTCCGGCAAAGATGTTAGCGAGACACGCGGCTCTGAAGGTAAAGGTAAAAAGTCCTCGGCGCATTC
TTCTGGTCAGCGTGGCCGCAAGCCGGGCGGTGGCCGTAATCCGGGTACAACGGTGTCCGCGGCCTCACCG
TTCCCGCAGGGTAGCTTCTCCGGCACCCCGGGTTCTGTGAAGAGCAGCTCCGGCAGCAGTGTCCAGAGTC
CACAAGATTTCCTGAGCTTCACCGACTCAGACTTGCGTAATGACAGCTATTCTCACAGCCAGCAGTCCTC
CGCGACCAAGGACGTGCATAAGGGTGAGAGTGGTTCACAAGAGGGTGGCGTGAACTCTTTCTCTACCTTG
ATTGGTCTGCCATCCACCTCAGCGGTGACCAGTCAACCGAAATCTTTCGAAAACTCCCCGGGCGATCTGG
GAAACAGCTCCCTCCCGACTGCGGGTTATAAACGCGCCCAAACCTCCGGCATTGAAGAGGAAACCGTGAA
AGAGAAGAAGCGTAAGGGTAACAAACAGAGTAAGCACGGGCCGGGTCGCCCAAAGGGCAACAAGAACCAA
GAAAACGTGAGCCACCTGTCTGTGTCATCAGCGAGCCCGACCAGCTCGGTGGCCAGCGCTGCGGGTAGTA
TAACCTCATCCTCTCTGCAGAAGTCCCCGACCCTTCTCCGTAACGGTTCACTCCAGAGCCTCTCTGTTGG
TTCCTCCCCGGTAGGAAGCGAAATCAGTATGCAATATCGTCACGATGGTGCGTGCCCGACCACGACATTC
TCCGAACTGTGAACCGGTTCTAGATAAGATTACGGTACCTTTAAGACCAATGACTTACAAGGCAGCTGTA
GATCTTAGCCACTTTTTAAAAGAAAAGGGGGGACTGGAAGGGCTAATTCACTCCCAAAGAAGACAAGATC
TGCTTTTTGCCTGTACTGGGTCTCTCTGGTTAGACCAGATCTGAGCCTGGGAGCTCTCTGGCTAACTAGG
GAACCCACTGCTTAAGCCTCAATAAAGCTTCAGCTGCTCGAGCTAGCAGATCTTTTTCCCTCTGCCAAAA
ATTATGGGGACATCATGAAGCCCCTTGAGCATCTGACTTCTGGCTAATAAAGGAAATTTATTTTCATTGC
AATAGTGTGTTGGAATTTTTTGTGTCTCTCACTCGGAAGGACATATGGGAGGGCAAATCATTTAAAACAT
CAGAATGAGTATTTGGTTTAGAGTTTGGCAACATATGCCCATATGCTGGCTGCCATGAACAAAGGTTGGC
TATAAAGAGGTCATCAGTATATGAAACAGCCCCCTGCTGTCCATTCCTTATTCCATAGAAAAGCCTTGAC
TTGAGGTTAGATTTTTTTTATATTTTGTTTTGTGTTATTTTTTTCTTTAACATCCCTAAAATTTTCCTTA
CATGTTTTACTAGCCAGATTTTTCCTCCTCTCCTGACTACTCCCAGTCATAGCTGTCCCTCTTCTCTTAT
GGAGATCCCTCGACCTGCAGCCCAAGCTTGGCGTAATCATGGTCATAGCTGTTTCCTGTGTGAAATTGTT
ATCCGCTCACAATTCCACACAACATACGAGCCGGAAGCATAAAGTGTAAAGCCTGGGGTGCCTAATGAGT
GAGCTAACTCACATTAATTGCGTTGCGCTCACTGCCCGCTTTCCAGTCGGGAAACCTGTCGTGCCAGCGG
ATCCGCATCTCAATTAGTCAGCAACCATAGTCCCGCCCCTAACTCCGCCCATCCCGCCCCTAACTCCGCC
CAGTTCCGCCCATTCTCCGCCCCATGGCTGACTAATTTTTTTTATTTATGCAGAGGCCGAGGCCGCCTCG
GCCTCTGAGCTATTCCAGAAGTAGTGAGGAGGCTTTTTTGGAGGCCTAGGCTTTTGCAAAAAGCTAACTT
GTTTATTGCAGCTTATAATGGTTACAAATAAAGCAATAGCATCACAAATTTCACAAATAAAGCATTTTTT
TCACTGCATTCTAGTTGTGGTTTGTCCAAACTCATCAATGTATCTTATCATGTCTGGATCCGCTGCATTA
ATGAATCGGCCAACGCGCGGGGAGAGGCGGTTTGCGTATTGGGCGCTCTTCCGCTTCCTCGCTCACTGAC
TCGCTGCGCTCGGTCGTTCGGCTGCGGCGAGCGGTATCAGCTCACTCAAAGGCGGTAATACGGTTATCCA
CAGAAGCAGGGGATAACGCAGGAAAGAACATGTGAGCAAAAGGCCAGCAAAAGGCCAGGAACCGTAAAAA
GGCCGCGTTGCTGGCGTTTTTCCATAGGCTCCGCCCCCCTGACGAGCATCACAAAAATCGACGCTCAAGT
CAGAGGTGGCGAAACCCGACAGGACTATAAAGATACCAGGCGTTTCCCCCTGGAAGCTCCCTCGTGCGCT
CTCCTGTTCCGACCCTGCCGCTTACCGGATACCTGTCCGCCTTTCTCCCTTCGGGAAGCGTGGCGCTTTC
TCATAGCTCACGCTGTAGGTATCTCAGTTCGGTGTAGGTCGTTCGCTCCAAGCTGGGCTGTGTGCACGAA
CCCCCCGTTCAGCCCGACCGCTGCGCCTTATCCGGTAACTATCGTCTTGAGTCCAACCCGGTAAGACACG
ACTTATCGCCACTGGCAGCAGCCACTGGTAACAGGATTAGCAGAGCGAGGTATGTAGGCGGTGCTACAGA
GTTCTTGAAGTGGTGGCCTAACTACGGCTACACTAGAAGAACAGTATTTGGTATCTGCGCTCTGCTGAAG
CCAGTTACCTTCGGAAAAAGAGTTGGTAGCTCTTGATCCGGCAAACAAACCACCGCTGGTAGCGGTGGTT
TTTTTGTTTGCAAGCAGCAGATTACGCGCAGAAAAAAAGGATCTCAAGAAGATCCTTTGATCTTTTCTAC
GGGGTCTGACGCTCAGTGGAACGAAAACTCACGTTAAGGGATTTTGGTCATGAGATTATCAAAAAGGATC
TTCACCTAGATCCTTTTAAATTAAAAATGAAGTTTTAAATCAATCTAAAGTATATATGAGTAAACTTGGT
CTGACAGTTACCAATGCTTAATCAGTGAGGCACCTATCTCAGCGATCTGTCTATTTCGTTCATCCATAGT
TGCCTGACTCCCCGTCGTGTAGATAACTACGATACGGGAGGGCTTACCATCTGGCCCCAGTGCTGCAATG
ATACCGCGAGACCCACGCTCACCGGCTCCAGATTTATCAGCAATAAACCAGCCAGCCGGAAGGGCCGAGC
GCAGAAGTGGTCCTGCAACTTTATCCGCCTCCATCCAGTCTATTAATTGTTGCCGGGAAGCTAGAGTAAG
TAGTTCGCCAGTTAATAGTTTGCGCAACGTTGTTGCCATTGCTACAGGCATCGTGGTGTCACGCTCGTCG
TTTGGTATGGCTTCATTCAGCTCCGGTTCCCAACGATCAAGGCGAGTTACATGATCCCCCATGTTGTGCA
AAAAAGCGGTTAGCTCCTTCGGTCCTCCGATCGTTGTCAGAAGTAAGTTGGCCGCAGTGTTATCACTCAT
GGTTATGGCAGCACTGCATAATTCTCTTACTGTCATGCCATCCGTAAGATGCTTTTCTGTGACTGGTGAG
TACTCAACCAAGTCATTCTGAGAATAGTGTATGCGGCGACCGAGTTGCTCTTGCCCGGCGTCAATACGGG
ATAATACCGCGCCACATAGCAGAACTTTAAAAGTGCTCATCATTGGAAAACGTTCTTCGGGGCGAAAACT
CTCAAGGATCTTACCGCTGTTGAGATCCAGTTCGATGTAACCCACTCGTGCACCCAACTGATCTTCAGCA
TCTTTTACTTTCACCAGCGTTTCTGGGTGAGCAAAAACAGGAAGGCAAAATGCCGCAAAAAAGGGAATAA
GGGCGACACGGAAATGTTGAATACTCATACTCTTCCTTTTTCAATATTATTGAAGCATTTATCAGGGTTA
TTGTCTCATGAGCGGATACATATTTGAATGTATTTAGAAAAATAAACAAATAGGGGTTCCGCGCACATTT
CCCCGAAAAGTGCCACCTGGGTCGACATTGATTATTGACTAGTTATTAATAGTAATCAATTACGGGGTCA
TTAGTTCATAGCCCATATATGGAGTTCCGCGTTACATAACTTACGGTAAATGGCCCGCCTGGCTGACCGC
CCAACGACCCCCGCCCATTGACGTCAATAATGACGTATGTTCCCATAGTAACGCCAATAGGGACTTTCCA
TTGACGTCAATGGGTGGAGTATTTACGGTAAACTGCCCACTTGGCAGTACATCAAGTGTATCATATGCCA
AGTACGCCCCCTATTGACGTCAATGACGGTAAATGGCCCGCCTGGCATTATGCCCAGTACATGACCTTAT
GGGACTTTCCTACTTGGCAGTACATCTACGTATTAGTCATCGCTATTACCATGGGAGGCGTGGCCTGGGC
GGGACTGGGGAGTGGCGAGCCCTCAGATCCTGCATATAAGCAGCTGCTTTTTGCCTGTACTGGGTCTCTC
TGGTTAGACCAGATCTGAGCCTGGGAGCTCTCTGGCTAACTAGGGAACCCACTGCTTAAGCCTCAATAAA
GCTTGCCTTGAGTGCTTCAAGTAGTGTGTGCCCGTCTGTTGTGTGACTCTGGTAACTAGAGATCCCTCAG
ACCCTTTTAGTCAGTGTGGAAAATCTCTAGCAGTGGCGCCCGAACAGGGACTTGAAAGCGAAAGGGAAAC
CAGAGGAGCTCTCTCGACGCAGGACTCGGCTTGCTGAAGCGCGCACGGCAAGAGGCGAGGGGCGGCGACT
GGTGAGTACGCCAAAAATTTTGACTAGCGGAGGCTAGAAGGAGAGAGATGGGTGCGAGAGCGTCAGTATT
AAGCGGGGGAGAATTAGATCGCGATGGGAAAAAATTCGGTTAAGGCCAGGGGGAAAGAAAAAATATAAAT
TAAAACATATAGTATGGGCAAGCAGGGAGCTAGAACGATTCGCAGTTAATACTGGCCTGTTAGAAACATC
AGAAGGCTGTAGACAAATACTGGGACAGCTACAACCATCCCTTCAGACAGGATCAGAAGAACTTAGATCA
TTATATAATACAGTAGCAACCCTCTATTGTGTGCATCAAAGGATAGAGATAAAAGACACCAAGGAAGCTT
TAGACAAGATAGAGGAAGAGCAAAACAAAAGTAAGAAAAAAGCACAGCAAGCAGCAGGATCTTCAGACCT
GGAAATTCCCTACAATCCCCAAAGTCAAGGAGTAGTAGAATCTATGAATAAAGAATTAAAGAAAATTATA
GGACAGGTAAGAGATCAGGCTGAACATCTTAAGACAGCAGTACAAATGGCAGTATTCATCCACAATTTTA
AAAGAAAAGGGGGGATTGGGGGGTACAGTGCAGGGGAAAGAATAGTAGACATAATAGCAACAGACATACA
AACTAAAGAATTACAAAAACAAATTACAAAAATTCAAAATTTTCGGGTTTATTACAGGGACAGCAGAAAT
CCACTTTGGAAAGGACCAGCAAAGCTCCTCTGGAAAGGTGAAGGGGCAGTAGTAATACAAGATAATAGTG
ACATAAAAGTAGTGCCAAGAAGAAAAGCAAAGATCATTAGGGATTATGGAAAACAGATGGCAGGTGATGA
TTGTGTGGCAAGTAGACAGGATGAGGATTAGAACATGGAAAAGTTTAGTAAAACACCATAAGGAGGAGAT
ATGAGGGACAATTGGAGAAGTGAATTATATAAATATAAAGTAGTAAAAATTGAACCATTAGGAGTAGCAC
CCACCAAGGCAAAGAGAAGAGTGGTGCAGAGAGAAAAAAGAGCAGTGGGAATAGGAGCTTTGTTCCTTGG
GTTCTTGGGAGCAGCAGGAAGCACTATGGGCGCAGCGTCAATGACGCTGACGGTACAGGCCAGACAATTA
TTGTCTGGTATAGTGCAGCAGCAGAACAATTTGCTGAGGGCTATTGAGGCGCAACAGCATCTGTTGCAAC
TCACAGTCTGGGGCATCAAGCAGCTCCAGGCAAGAATCCTGGCTGTGGAAAGATACCTAAAGGATCAACA
GCTCCTGGGGATTTGGGGTTGCTCTGGAAAACTCATTTGCACCACTGCTGTGCCTTGGAATGCTAGTTGG
AGTAATAAATCTCTGGAACAGATTTGGAATCACACGACCTGGATGGAGTGGGACAGAGAAATTAACAATT
ACACAAGCTTAATACACTCCTTAATTGAAGAATCGCAAAACCAGCAAGAAAAGAATGAACAAGAATTATT
GGAATTAGATAAATGGGCAAGTTTGTGGAATTGGTTTAACATAACAAATTGGCTGTGGTATATAAAATTA
TTCATAATGATAGTAGGAGGCTTGGTAGGTTTAAGAATAGTTTTTGCTGTACTTTCTATAGTGAATAGAG
TTAGGCAGGGATATTCACCATTATCGTTTCAGACCCACCTCCCAACCCCGAGGGGACCGAGCTCAAGCTT
CGAACGCGTGCTAGTTATTAATAGTAATCAATTACGGGGTCATTAGTTCATAGCCCATATATGGAGTTCC
GCGTTACATAACTTACGGTAAATGGCCCGCCTGGCTGACCGCCCAACGACCCCCGCCCATTGACGTCAAT
AATGACGTATGTTCCCATAGTAACGCCAATAGGGACTTTCCATTGACGTCAATGGGTGGAGTATTTACGG
TAAACTGCCCACTTGGCAGTACATCAAGTGTATCATATGCCAAGTACGCCCCCTATTGACGTCAATGACG
GTAAATGGCCCGCCTGGCATTATGCCCAGTACATGACCTTATGGGACTTTCCTACTTGGCAGTACATCTA
CGTATTAGTCATCGCTATTACCATGGTGATGCGGTTTTGGCAGTACATCAATGGGCGTGGATAGCGGTTT
GACTCACGGGGATTTCCAAGTCTCCACCCCATTGACGTCAATGGGAGTTTGTTTTGGCACCAAAATCAAC
GGGACTTTCCAAAATGTCGTAACAACTCCGCCCCATTGACGCAAATGGGCGGTAGGCGTGTACGGTGGGA
GGTCTATATAAGCAGAGCTCGTTTAGTGAACCGGGCTCGTTTAGTGAACCGAATTCTGCAGTCGACGGTA
CCGCGGGCCCGGGATCCACCGGTCGCCACCATGGTGAGCAAGGGCGAGGAGCTGTTCACCGGGGTGGTGC
CCATCCTGGTCGAGCTGGACGGCGACGTAAACGGCCACAAGTTCAGCGTGTCCGGCGAGGGCGAGGGCGA
TGCCACCTACGGCAAGCTGACCCTGAAGTTCATCTGCACCACCGGCAAGCTGCCCGTGCCCTGGCCCACC
CTCGTGACCACCCTGACCTACGGCGTGCAGTGCTTCAGCCGCTACCCCGACCACATGAAGCAGCACGACT
TCTTCAAGTCCGCCATGCCCGAAGGCTACGTCCAGGAGCGCACCATCTTCTTCAAGGACGACGGCAACTA
CAAGACCCGCGCCGAGGTGAAGTTCGAGGGCGACACCCTGGTGAACCGCATCGAGCTGAAGGGCATCGAC
TTCAAGGAGGACGGCAACATCCTGGGGCACAAGCTGGAGTACAACTACAACAGCCACAACGTCTATATCA
TGGCCGACAAGCAGAAGAACGGCATCAAGGTGAACTTCAAGATCCGCCACAACATCGAGGACGGCAGCGT
GCAGCTCGCCGACCACTACCAGCAGAACACCCCCATCGGCGACGGCCCCGTGCTGCTGCCCGACAACCAC
TACCTGAGCACCCAGTCCAAGCTGAGCAAAGACCCCAACGAGAAGCGCGATCACATGGTCCTGCTGGAGT
TCGTGACCGCCGCCGGGATCACTCTCGGCATGGACGAGCTGTACAAGGGCGGAAGCGGAGGCTCCGGGGG
AAGTGCGGCCGCTTCCCGGGGCAGCAACCGCAGCTACGACCAGTCCCTGAGCGATAGCAGTTCTCACTCT
CAGGATAAACACCATGAAAAAG
Features (pLannotate 1.2.2; 29 found; start..end, strand, type, name):
   1015..1083    +  CDS            nef (fragment): NEF_HV1Z2 - Experimental evidence at protein level: Swiss-Prot protein existence level 1. Extracellular Nef protein targets CD4(+) T-lymphocytes for apoptosis by interacting with CXCR4 surface receptors. From Human immunodeficiency virus type 1 group M subtype D (isolate Z2/CDC-Z34) (HIV-1).
   1085..1220    +  LTR            3' LTR (ΔU3) (fragment): self-inactivating 3' long terminal repeat (LTR) from HIV-1
   1306..1361    +  polyA_signal   β-globin poly(A) signal: rabbit β-globin polyadenylation signal (Gil and Proudfoot, 1987)
   1746..1762    -  protein_bind   lac operator: The lac repressor binds to the lac operator to inhibit transcription in E. coli. This inhibition can be relieved by adding lactose or isopropyl-β-D-thiogalactopyranoside (IPTG). lac repressor encoded by lacI
   1770..1800    -  promoter       lac promoter: promoter for the E. coli lac operon
   1815..1836    -  protein_bind   CAP binding site: CAP binding activates transcription in the presence of cAMP. E. coli catabolite activator protein
   1849..1888    -  CDS            lacI (fragment): lac repressor; lacI; The lac repressor binds to the lac operator to inhibit transcription in E. coli. This inhibition can be relieved by adding lactose or isopropyl-β-D-thiogalactopyranoside (IPTG).
   1895..1917    +  promoter       SV40 promoter (fragment): SV40 enhancer and early promoter
   1941..2076    +  rep_origin     SV40 ori: SV40 origin of replication
   2096..2230    +  polyA_signal   SV40 poly(A) signal: SV40 polyadenylation signal
   2232..2286    -  CDS            lacI (fragment): lac repressor; lacI; The lac repressor binds to the lac operator to inhibit transcription in E. coli. This inhibition can be relieved by adding lactose or isopropyl-β-D-thiogalactopyranoside (IPTG).
   2469..3057    -  rep_origin     ori: high-copy-number ColE1/pMB1/pBR322/pUC origin of replication
   3228..4088    -  CDS            AmpR: β-lactamase; bla; confers resistance to ampicillin, carbenicillin, and related antibiotics
   4089..4193    -  promoter       AmpR promoter: bla
   4224..4603    +  enhancer       CMV enhancer: human cytomegalovirus immediate early enhancer
   4605..4862    +  LTR            5' LTR (truncated): truncated 5' long terminal repeat (LTR) from HIV-1
   4909..5034    +  misc_feature   HIV-1 Ψ: packaging signal of human immunodeficiency virus type 1
   5018..5377    +  CDS            HIV-1 gag (fragment): gag protein from human immunodeficiency virus 1; gag
   5526..5643    +  misc_feature   cPPT/CTS: central polypurine tract and central termination sequence of HIV-1
   5786..5869    +  CDS            vif (fragment): VIF_HV1BR - Experimental evidence at protein level: Swiss-Prot protein existence level 1. Counteracts the innate antiviral activity of host APOBEC3F and APOBEC3G. Forms a complex with host APOBEC3F and APOBEC3G thus preventing the entry of these lethally hypermutating enzymes into progeny virions. Recruits an active E3 ubiquitin ligase complex composed of elongin BC, CUL5, and RBX2 to induce polyubiquitination of APOBEC3G and APOBEC3F. In turn, they are directed to the 26S proteasome for degradation. Vif interaction with APOBEC3G also blocks its cytidine deaminase activity in a proteasome-inde
   6003..6236    +  misc_feature   RRE: The Rev response element (RRE) of HIV-1 allows for Rev-dependent mRNA export from the nucleus to the cytoplasm.
   6613..6638    +  CDS            Rev (fragment): human immunodeficiency virus 1 (HIV-1) Rev protein; rev; enhances nuclear export of unspliced and incompletely spliced viral mRNAs
   6638..6654    +  misc_feature   MCS (fragment): multiple cloning site
   6722..7025    +  enhancer       CMV enhancer: human cytomegalovirus immediate early enhancer
   7026..7229    +  promoter       CMV promoter: human cytomegalovirus (CMV) immediate early promoter
   7245..7261    +  promoter       tight TRE promoter (fragment): Tet-responsive promoter PTight, consisting of seven tet operator sequences followed by the minimal CMV promoter
   7260..7297    +  misc_feature   MCS (fragment): multiple cloning site
   7311..8027    +  CDS            mEGFP: mEGFP is a basic (constitutively fluorescent) green fluorescent protein published in 2002, derived from Aequorea victoria. It has moderate acid sensitivity.
   8067..989     +  CDS            MLLT10 (fragment) (across the origin): AF10_HUMAN - Also known as AF10 From Homo sapiens (Human).
