[The description below was written by a language model from this plasmid's Addgene catalogue record and pLannotate feature annotations shown in this document.]
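Description:
CL20_mEGFP_FOidr_093 is an 8.1 kb mammalian expression plasmid built on the CL20 backbone. The catalogue lists it only as a mammalian expression vector, but the feature table shows the architecture of an HIV-1-derived, self-inactivating lentiviral transfer vector. It is maintained in E. coli through a high-copy ColE1/pUC-type origin and selected with ampicillin via the β-lactamase gene. The backbone also carries an SV40 origin, an SV40 poly(A) signal and remnants of lac regulatory sequences. The viral portion begins with a CMV enhancer fused to a truncated 5' LTR, which would drive genomic RNA synthesis without Tat. It continues with the Ψ packaging signal extending into a gag fragment, the cPPT/CTS, and the Rev response element for Rev-dependent nuclear export. It ends in a ΔU3 3' LTR followed by a rabbit β-globin polyadenylation signal. Short annotated pieces of vif, rev and nef appear to be residual viral sequence rather than functional genes.

The payload is driven by an internal CMV enhancer/promoter. It expresses monomeric EGFP fused to the N terminus of FOidr_093, an unmutated intrinsically disordered region taken from the human oncogenic fusion protein KMT2A–MLLT10. The depositor's comment indicates residues 1533–1886 of that fusion, and the annotation accordingly identifies the insert, which spans the sequence origin, as an MLLT10 (AF10) fragment. The stated purpose is to express this fluorescently tagged IDR in mammalian cells. The associated work concerns protein condensate formation, so the mEGFP tag presumably serves to visualise the segment's localisation and any tendency to form condensates, although the record gives no specific assay.
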