Addgene plasmid #244645: CL20_mEGFP_FOidr_093
Purpose: Express mEGFP-tagged intrinsically disordered protein (IDR), FOidr_093, derived from human fusion protein KMT2A_MLLT10
Depositing lab: Richard Kriwacki. Depositing organization: St. Jude Children's Research Hospital. Publication: Proteome-wide computational analyses reveal links between protein condensate formation and RNA biology. Maiti S, Tripathi S, Baggett DW, Phillips AH, Park CG, Wang J, Wahiduzzaman, Freyaldenhoven WT, Kinger S, Pioso BJ, Bollinger JC, Somjee R, Lang B, Babu MM, Kriwacki RW. Sci Adv. 2025 Dec 5;11(49):eady1420. doi: 10.1126/sciadv.ady1420. Epub 2025 Dec 3. PubMed 41337585.
Backbone
  Vector backbone: CL20
  Vector type: Mammalian Expression
Growth in bacteria
  Bacterial resistance: Ampicillin, 100 μg/mL
  Growth temperature: 37°C
  Growth strain: NEB Stable
  Copy number: High Copy
Gene/Insert
  Gene/Insert name: FOidr_093
  Species: H. sapiens (human)
  Mutation: Unmutated
  Tag / fusion protein: monomeric EGFP (N terminal on insert)
  Cloning method: Restriction Enzyme; 5′ cloning site Unknown (unknown if destroyed)
Terms and licenses: Academic/Nonprofit Terms; Industry Terms: Not Available to Industry
Depositor comments: KMT2A_MLLT10_1533_1886
How to cite: CL20_mEGFP_FOidr_093 was a gift from Richard Kriwacki (Addgene plasmid # 244645 ; http://n2t.net/addgene:244645 ; RRID:Addgene_244645)
